Addgene plasmid #71023: pFOSGE_COF4D02
Purpose: Gateway entry clone
Depositing lab: Alexander Stark. Depositing organization: Research Institute of Molecular Pathology (IMP). Publication: Transcriptional regulators form diverse groups with context-dependent regulatory functions. Stampfel G, Kazmar T, Frank O, Wienerroither S, Reiter F, Stark A. Nature. 2015 Nov 9. doi: 10.1038/nature15545. PubMed 26550828.
Backbone
  Vector backbone: pDONR221
  Backbone manufacturer: Invitrogen
  Backbone size w/o insert (bp): 4762
  Vector type: Gateway entry vector
Growth in bacteria
  Bacterial resistance: Kanamycin, 50 μg/mL
  Growth temperature: 37°C
  Growth strain: DH5alpha
  Copy number: High Copy
Gene/Insert
  Gene/Insert name: mof (alt names: FBgn0014340; CG3025, FBtr0070829)
  Species: D. melanogaster (fly)
  Insert size (bp): 2481
  Entrez Gene: mof (a.k.a. Dmel_CG3025, CG3025, Dmel\CG3025, MOF, Mof, dMOF, dmMOF, max)
  Cloning method: Gateway Cloning
  Sequencing primers: 5′ M13-F20; 3′ M13R
Terms and licenses: Academic/Nonprofit Terms; Industry Terms: Not Available to Industry
How to cite: pFOSGE_COF4D02 was a gift from Alexander Stark (Addgene plasmid # 71023 ; http://n2t.net/addgene:71023 ; RRID:Addgene_71023)
