[The description below was written by a language model from this plasmid's Addgene catalogue record.]
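Description:
pFOSGE_COF4D02 is a Gateway entry clone built on the Invitrogen pDONR221 donor backbone and carrying the Drosophila melanogaster gene mof (males absent on the first; CG3025, FBgn0014340) as an insert of about 2.5 kb, corresponding to transcript FBtr0070829. It is a bacterial cloning plasmid rather than an expression vector: it is maintained at high copy number in standard E. coli hosts under kanamycin selection. The insert was introduced by Gateway recombination, which in a pDONR221-derived clone normally replaces the donor vector's counter-selectable cassette and leaves the insert flanked by attL sites. M13 forward and reverse priming sites on either side of the insert are used for sequence verification. No feature table accompanies the record, so the exact boundaries of the insert, the presence or absence of a stop codon, and any added tags are not stated.

As an entry clone it has no promoter intended to drive mof expression. Its role is to serve as a shuttle from which the coding sequence can be moved by LR recombination into any compatible destination vector, which then supplies the promoter, fusion partners and host-specific elements. MOF is known as a histone acetyltransferase involved in dosage compensation in flies. The associated publication concerns the context-dependent regulatory functions of transcriptional regulators, and the naming suggests the plasmid is one member of a larger arrayed collection of such factors, though the record itself gives the purpose only as a Gateway entry clone.
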