>Addgene plasmid #71023 | pFOSGE_COF4D02 | depositor partial sequence | sequence record 126965 | insert
ATGTCTGAAGCGGAGCTGGAACAGACACCCAGCGCGGGCCACGTGCAGGAGCAGCCGATTGAGGAGGAGC
ATGAGCCGGAACAGGAGCCAACCGATGCGTACACAATTGGCGGTCCGCCGAGGACGCCGGTTGAAGATGC
GGCGGCCGAATTGAGCGCCAGTCTAGACGTCAGCGGCTCGGATCAGTCGGCGGAGCAGTCGCTCGACCTC
AGCGGTGTCCAAGCGGAGGCCGCGGCGGAGTCAGAGCCACCGGCGAAGCGCCAGCATCGCGACATCAGTC
CCATTTCGGAGGACAGCACGCCGGCGAGCAGCACATCGACTAGTTCCACCAGGTCGTCCAGCTCCTCCCG
CTACGACGATGTTAGCGAGGCGGAGGAGGCACCACCGGAGCCCGAGCCGGAGCAACCACAGCAGCAGCAG
CAGGAGGAAAAGAAGGAGGACGGTCAGGATCAGGTGAAGTCACCAGGTCCAGTTGAATTGGAGGCACAGG
AGCCCGCGCAGCCGCAGAAGCAGAAAGAGGTGGTGGACCAGGAAATTGAAACCGAGGATGAGCCCTCCTC
CGATACGGTAATCTGCGTGGCCGACATCAACCCCTACGGCAGTGGTTCCAACATTGACGACTTCGTTATG
GATCCCGATGCTCCTCCCAATGCAATAATCACCGAGGTGGTTACCATTCCAGCTCCTCTTCATCTCAAAG
GGACACAACAACTGGGGCTGCCATTGGCTGCCCCACCGCCACCACCACCTCCTCCAGCAGCGGAACAAGT
CCCCGAGACTCCCGCCTCGCCCACAGATGACGGCGAGGAACCACCAGCAGTATATTTATCCCCCTACATA
CGCTCTCGCTACATGCAGGAATCGACACCTGGCCTGCCCACCCGCCTGGCGCCGCGTGATCCTCGCCAGC
GCAACATGCCGCCGCCAGCCGTAGTTCTGCCCATTCAAACCGTACTTAGCGCCAACGTTGAGGCCATTTC
TGACGACAGCAGCGAAACTAGCAGCAGCGATGACGATGAAGAGGAAGAGGAGGACGAAGATGATGCCTTG
ACCATGGAGCACGACAACACTTCCAGGGAGACGGTCATCACAACAGGTGACCCTCTGATGCAAAAGATCG
ATATAAGCGAAAATCCCGACAAGATCTATTTTATTCGGCGCGAGGATGGCACCGTGCACCGTGGCCAGGT
GCTTCAGTCTCGCACCACTGAGAATGCGGCCGCTCCCGATGAGTACTACGTCCACTATGTTGGTCTCAAT
CGCCGCCTGGACGGATGGGTGGGCAGGCATAGGATCTCGGACAATGCGGATGACTTGGGCGGTATTACCG
TGCTGCCAGCGCCACCATTAGCCCCCGATCAGCCAAGTACTAGCAGGGAAATGCTCGCCCAACAGGCCGC
CGCGGCGGCAGCTGCCTCATCCGAACGGCAGAAGCGTGCGGCCAACAAGGATTACTATCTGTCCTATTGC
GAGAACAGTCGCTATGACTACAGCGACCGCAAGATGACACGCTACCAGAAGCGGCGCTACGATGAGATCA
ACCACGTGCAGAAGAGCCACGCTGAGCTGACCGCCACGCAGGCGGCGCTGGAGAAGGAGCACGAGTCCAT
TACGAAGATCAAGTACATTGATAAGCTGCAGTTTGGCAACTACGAGATCGACACCTGGTACTTCAGTCCC
TTCCCCGAAGAATATGGCAAGGCACGTACGTTATATGTTTGCGAGTACTGCCTAAAGTACATGCGCTTCA
GGTCGAGCTATGCCTATCATCTGCACGAATGCGACCGCAGGCGTCCGCCCGGAAGAGAGATCTACCGCAA
GGGCAATATATCCATTTACGAGGTGAACGGCAAGGAGGAGTCACTATACTGCCAACTTTTGTGTCTGATG
GCCAAGCTCTTTTTGGACCACAAGGTTCTATACTTCGACATGGACCCGTTTCTCTTTTACATCCTTTGCG
AGACGGACAAGGAGGGCAGTCACATTGTGGGCTATTTCTCCAAGGAAAAGAAGTCGCTGGAAAACTACAA
CGTGGCCTGCATTCTGGTATTGCCGCCGCATCAGCGTAAGGGATTTGGAAAGCTACTAATAGCCTTTAGC
TATGAGCTGTCGCGCAAGGAGGGCGTAATCGGTAGTCCGGAGAAACCGCTCTCGGATCTGGGTAGGCTGA
GCTATCGCAGCTATTGGGCATACACGCTGCTGGAGCTGATGAAAACCCGCTGCGCTCCAGAGCAGATCAC
AATCAAGGAGCTGAGCGAAATGAGTGGCATCACCCACGACGACATTATCTACACGCTGCAGTCCATGAAG
ATGATCAAGTATTGGAAGGGCCAGAATGTCATTTGCGTTACGTCCAAGACCATTCAAGACCACCTCCAGC
TGCCGCAGTTCAAGCAGCCCAAGCTGACCATCGACACCGATTACCTCGTCTGGAGTCCGCAAACTGCAGC
GGCAGTGGTCAGAGCTCCGGGAAATTCCGGC
