>Addgene plasmid #71023 | pFOSGE_COF4D02 | addgene partial sequence | sequence record 131494 | M13-F20 5'-TGTAAAACGACGGCCAGT-3'
TTTTGACTGATAGTGACCTGTTCGTTGCAACAAATTGATGAGCAATGCTTTTTTATAATGCCAACTTTGT
ACAAAAAAGCAGGCTTCATGTCTGAAGCGGAGCTGGAACAGACACCCAGCGCGGGCCACGTGCAGGAGCA
GCCGATTGAGGAGGAGCATGAGCCGGAACAGGAGCCAACCGATGCGTACACAATTGGCGGTCCGCCGAGG
ACGCCGGTTGAAGATGCGGCGGCCGAATTGAGCGCCAGTCTAGACGTCAGCGGCTCGGATCAGTCGGCGG
AGCAGTCGCTCGACCTCAGCGGTGTCCAAGCGGAGGCCGCGGCGGAGTCAGAGCCACCGGCGAAGCGCCA
GCATCGCGACATCAGTCCCATTTCGGAGGACAGCACGCCGGCGAGCAGCACATCGACTAGTTCCACCAGG
TCGTCCAGCTCCTCCCGCTACGACGATGTTAGCGAGGCGGAGGAGGCACCACCGGAGCCCGAGCCGGAGC
AACCACAGCAGCAGCAGCAGGAGGAAAAGAAGGAGGACGGTCAGGATCAGGTGAAGTCACCAGGTCCAGT
TGAATTGGAGGCACAGGAGCCCGCGCAGCCGCAGAAGCAGAAAGAGGTGGTGGACCAGGAAATTGAAACC
GAGGATGAGCCCTCCTCCGATACGGTAATCTGCGTGGCCGACATCAACCCCTACGGCAGTGGTTCCAACA
TTGACGACTTCGTTATGGATCCCGATGCTCCTCCCAATG
