>Addgene plasmid #71023 | pFOSGE_COF4D02 | addgene partial sequence | sequence record 131495 | M13-Rev 5'-CAGGAAACAGCTATGACC-3'
ATTTTGACTGATAGTGACCTGTTCGTTGCAACAAATTGATAAGCAATGCTTTCTTATAATGCCAACTTTG
TACAAGAAAGCTGGGTCGCCGGAATTTCCCGGAGCTCTGACCACTGCCGCTGCAGTTTGCGGACTCCAGA
CGAGGTAATCGGTGTCGATGGTCAGCTTGGGCTGCTTGAACTGCGGCAGCTGGAGGTGGTCTTGAATGGT
CTTGGACGTAACGCAAATGACATTCTGGCCCTTCCAATACTTGATCATCTTCATGGACTGCAGCGTGTAG
ATAATGTCGTCGTGGGTGATGCCACTCATTTCGCTCAGCTCCTTGATTGTGATCTGCTCTGGAGCGCAGC
GGGTTTTCATCAGCTCCAGCAGCGTGTATGCCCAATAGCTGCGATAGCTCAGCCTACCCAGATCCGAGAG
CGGTTTCTCCGGACTACCGATTACGCCCTCCTTGCGCGACAGCTCATAGCTAAAGGCTATTAGTAGCTTT
CCAAATCCCTTACGCTGATGCGGCGGCAATACCAGAATGCAGGCCACGTTGTAGTTTTCCAGCGACTTCT
TTTCCTTGGAGAAATAGCCCACAATGTGACTGCCCTCCTTGTCCGTCTCGCAAAGGATGTAAAAGAGAAA
CGGGTCCATGTCGAAGTATAGAACCTTGTGGTCCAAAAAGAGCTTGGCCATCAGACACAAAAGTTGGCAG
TATAGTGACTCCTCCTTGCCGTTCACCTCGTAAATGGATATATTGCCCTTGCGGTAGATCTCTCTTCCGG
G
